>Addgene plasmid #183649 | pBoBi-hGOLGA2-C-PEN2 | addgene full sequence | sequence record 363113 | Addgene NGS Result
TTTGATTTATAAGGGATTTTGCCGATTTCGGCCTATTGGTTAAAAAATGAGCTGATTTAACAAAAATTTA
ACGCGAATTAATTCTGTGGAATGTGTGTCAGTTAGGGTGTGGAAAGTCCCCAGGCTCCCCAGCAGGCAGA
AGTATGCAAAGCATGCATCTCAATTAGTCAGCAACCAGGTGTGGAAAGTCCCCAGGCTCCCCAGCAGGCA
GAAGTATGCAAAGCATGCATCTCAATTAGTCAGCAACCATAGTCCCGCCCCTAACTCCGCCCATCCCGCC
CCTAACTCCGCCCAGTTCCGCCCATTCTCCGCCCCATGGCTGACTAATTTTTTTTATTTATGCAGAGGCC
GAGGCCGCCTCTGCCTCTGAGCTATTCCAGAAGTAGTGAGGAGGCTTTTTTGGAGGCCTAGGCTTTTGCA
AAAAGCTCCCGGGAGCTTGTATATCCATTTTCGGATCTGATCAGCACGTGTTGACAATTAATCATCGGCA
TAGTATATCGGCATAGTATAATACGACAAGGTGAGGAACTAAACCATGGCCAAGTTGACCAGTGCCGTTC
CGGTGCTCACCGCGCGCGACGTCGCCGGAGCGGTCGAGTTCTGGACCGACCGGCTCGGGTTCTCCCGGGA
CTTCGTGGAGGACGACTTCGCCGGTGTGGTCCGGGACGACGTGACCCTGTTCATCAGCGCGGTCCAGGAC
CAGGTGGTGCCGGACAACACCCTGGCCTGGGTGTGGGTGCGCGGCCTGGACGAGCTGTACGCCGAGTGGT
CGGAGGTCGTGTCCACGAACTTCCGGGACGCCTCCGGGCCGGCCATGACCGAGATCGGCGAGCAGCCGTG
GGGGCGGGAGTTCGCCCTGCGCGACCCGGCCGGCAACTGCGTGCACTTCGTGGCCGAGGAGCAGGACTGA
CACGTGCTACGAGATTTCGATTCCACCGCCGCCTTCTATGAAAGGTTGGGCTTCGGAATCGTTTTCCGGG
ACGCCGGCTGGATGATCCTCCAGCGCGGGGATCTCATGCTGGAGTTCTTCGCCCACCCCAACTTGTTTAT
TGCAGCTTATAATGGTTACAAATAAAGCAATAGCATCACAAATTTCACAAATAAAGCATTTTTTTCACTG
CATTCTAGTTGTGGTTTGTCCAAACTCATCAATGTATCTTATCATGTCTGTATACCGTCGACCTCTAGCT
AGAGCTTGGCGTAATCATGGTCATAGCTGTTTCCTGTGTGAAATTGTTATCCGCTCACAATTCCACACAA
CATACGAGCCGGAAGCATAAAGTGTAAAGCCTGGGGTGCCTAATGAGTGAGCTAACTCACATTAATTGCG
TTGCGCTCACTGCCCGCTTTCCAGTCGGGAAACCTGTCGTGCCAGCTGCATTAATGAATCGGCCAACGCG
CGGGGAGAGGCGGTTTGCGTATTGGGCGCTCTTCCGCTTCCTCGCTCACTGACTCGCTGCGCTCGGTCGT
TCGGCTGCGGCGAGCGGTATCAGCTCACTCAAAGGCGGTAATACGGTTATCCACAGAATCAGGGGATAAC
GCAGGAAAGAACATGTGAGCAAAAGGCCAGCAAAAGGCCAGGAACCGTAAAAAGGCCGCGTTGCTGGCGT
TTTTCCATAGGCTCCGCCCCCCTGACGAGCATCACAAAAATCGACGCTCAAGTCAGAGGTGGCGAAACCC
GACAGGACTATAAAGATACCAGGCGTTTCCCCCTGGAAGCTCCCTCGTGCGCTCTCCTGTTCCGACCCTG
CCGCTTACCGGATACCTGTCCGCCTTTCTCCCTTCGGGAAGCGTGGCGCTTTCTCATAGCTCACGCTGTA
GGTATCTCAGTTCGGTGTAGGTCGTTCGCTCCAAGCTGGGCTGTGTGCACGAACCCCCCGTTCAGCCCGA
CCGCTGCGCCTTATCCGGTAACTATCGTCTTGAGTCCAACCCGGTAAGACACGACTTATCGCCACTGGCA
GCAGCCACTGGTAACAGGATTAGCAGAGCGAGGTATGTAGGCGGTGCTACAGAGTTCTTGAAGTGGTGGC
CTAACTACGGCTACACTAGAAGAACAGTATTTGGTATCTGCGCTCTGCTGAAGCCAGTTACCTTCGGAAA
AAGAGTTGGTAGCTCTTGATCCGGCAAACAAACCACCGCTGGTAGCGGTGGTTTTTTTGTTTGCAAGCAG
CAGATTACGCGCAGAAAAAAAGGATCTCAAGAAGATCCTTTGATCTTTTCTACGGGGTCTGACGCTCAGT
GGAACGAAAACTCACGTTAAGGGATTTTGGTCATGAGATTATCAAAAAGGATCTTCACCTAGATCCTTTT
AAATTAAAAATGAAGTTTTAAATCAATCTAAAGTATATATGAGTAAACTTGGTCTGACAGTTACCAATGC
TTAATCAGTGAGGCACCTATCTCAGCGATCTGTCTATTTCGTTCATCCATAGTTGCCTGACTCCCCGTCG
TGTAGATAACTACGATACGGGAGGGCTTACCATCTGGCCCCAGTGCTGCAATGATACCGCGAGACCCACG
CTCACCGGCTCCAGATTTATCAGCAATAAACCAGCCAGCCGGAAGGGCCGAGCGCAGAAGTGGTCCTGCA
ACTTTATCCGCCTCCATCCAGTCTATTAATTGTTGCCGGGAAGCTAGAGTAAGTAGTTCGCCAGTTAATA
GTTTGCGCAACGTTGTTGCCATTGCTACAGGCATCGTGGTGTCACGCTCGTCGTTTGGTATGGCTTCATT
CAGCTCCGGTTCCCAACGATCAAGGCGAGTTACATGATCCCCCATGTTGTGCAAAAAAGCGGTTAGCTCC
TTCGGTCCTCCGATCGTTGTCAGAAGTAAGTTGGCCGCAGTGTTATCACTCATGGTTATGGCAGCACTGC
ATAATTCTCTTACTGTCATGCCATCCGTAAGATGCTTTTCTGTGACTGGTGAGTACTCAACCAAGTCATT
CTGAGAATAGTGTATGCGGCGACCGAGTTGCTCTTGCCCGGCGTCAATACGGGATAATACCGCGCCACAT
AGCAGAACTTTAAAAGTGCTCATCATTGGAAAACGTTCTTCGGGGCGAAAACTCTCAAGGATCTTACCGC
TGTTGAGATCCAGTTCGATGTAACCCACTCGTGCACCCAACTGATCTTCAGCATCTTTTACTTTCACCAG
CGTTTCTGGGTGAGCAAAAACAGGAAGGCAAAATGCCGCAAAAAAGGGAATAAGGGCGACACGGAAATGT
TGAATACTCATACTCTTCCTTTTTCAATATTATTGAAGCATTTATCAGGGTTATTGTCTCATGAGCGGAT
ACATATTTGAATGTATTTAGAAAAATAAACAAATAGGGGTTCCGCGCACATTTCCCCGAAAAGTGCCACC
TGACGTCGACGGATCGGGAGATCTCCCGATCCCCTATGGTGCACTCTCAGTACAATCTGCTCTGATGCCG
CATAGTTAAGCCAGTATCTGCTCCCTGCTTGTGTGTTGGAGGTCGCTGAGTAGTGCGCGAGCAAAATTTA
AGCTACAACAAGGCAAGGCTTGACCGACAATTGCATGAAGAATCTGCTTAGGGTTAGGCGTTTTGCGCTG
CTTCGCGATGTACGGGCCAGATATACGCGTTGACATTGATTATTGACTAGTTATTAATAGTAATCAATTA
CGGGGTCATTAGTTCATAGCCCATATATGGAGTTCCGCGTTACATAACTTACGGTAAATGGCCCGCCTGG
CTGACCGCCCAACGACCCCCGCCCATTGACGTCAATAATGACGTATGTTCCCATAGTAACGCCAATAGGG
ACTTTCCATTGACGTCAATGGGTGGAGTATTTACGGTAAACTGCCCACTTGGCAGTACATCAAGTGTATC
ATATGCCAAGTACGCCCCCTATTGACGTCAATGACGGTAAATGGCCCGCCTGGCATTATGCCCAGTACAT
GACCTTATGGGACTTTCCTACTTGGCAGTACATCTACGTATTAGTCATCGCTATTACCATGGTGATGCGG
TTTTGGCAGTACATCAATGGGCGTGGATAGCGGTTTGACTCACGGGGATTTCCAAGTCTCCACCCCATTG
ACGTCAATGGGAGTTTGTTTTGGCACCAAAATCAACGGGACTTTCCAAAATGTCGTAACAACTCCGCCCC
ATTGACGCAAATGGGCGGTAGGCGTGTACGGTGGGAGGTCTATATAAGCAGCGCGTTTTGCCTGTACTGG
GTCTCTCTGGTTAGACCAGATCTGAGCCTGGGAGCTCTCTGGCTAACTAGGGAACCCACTGCTTAAGCCT
CAATAAAGCTTGCCTTGAGTGCTTCAAGTAGTGTGTGCCCGTCTGTTGTGTGACTCTGGTAACTAGAGAT
CCCTCAGACCCTTTTAGTCAGTGTGGAAAATCTCTAGCAGTGGCGCCCGAACAGGGACTTGAAAGCGAAA
GGGAAACCAGAGGAGCTCTCTCGACGCAGGACTCGGCTTGCTGAAGCGCGCACGGCAAGAGGCGAGGGGC
GGCGACTGGTGAGTACGCCAAAAATTTTGACTAGCGGAGGCTAGAAGGAGAGAGATGGGTGCGAGAGCGT
CAGTATTAAGCGGGGGAGAATTAGATCGCGATGGGAAAAAATTCGGTTAAGGCCAGGGGGAAAGAAAAAA
TATAAATTAAAACATATAGTATGGGCAAGCAGGGAGCTAGAACGATTCGCAGTTAATCCTGGCCTGTTAG
AAACATCAGAAGGCTGTAGACAAATACTGGGACAGCTACAACCATCCCTTCAGACAGGATCAGAAGAACT
TAGATCATTATATAATACAGTAGCAACCCTCTATTGTGTGCATCAAAGGATAGAGATAAAAGACACCAAG
GAAGCTTTAGACAAGATAGAGGAAGAGCAAAACAAAAGTAAGACCACCGCACAGCAAGCGGCCGCTGATC
TTCAGACCTGGAGGAGGAGATATGAGGGACAATTGGAGAAGTGAATTATATAAATATAAAGTAGTAAAAA
TTGAACCATTAGGAGTAGCACCCACCAAGGCAAAGAGAAGAGTGGTGCAGAGAGAAAAAAGAGCAGTGGG
AATAGGAGCTTTGTTCCTTGGGTTCTTGGGAGCAGCAGGAAGCACTATGGGCGCAGCGTCAATGACGCTG
ACGGTACAGGCCAGACAATTATTGTCTGGTATAGTGCAGCAGCAGAACAATTTGCTGAGGGCTATTGAGG
CGCAACAGCATCTGTTGCAACTCACAGTCTGGGGCATCAAGCAGCTCCAGGCAAGAATCCTGGCTGTGGA
AAGATACCTAAAGGATCAACAGCTCCTGGGGATTTGGGGTTGCTCTGGAAAACTCATTTGCACCACTGCT
GTGCCTTGGAATGCTAGTTGGAGTAATAAATCTCTGGAACAGATTTGGAATCACACGACCTGGATGGAGT
GGGACAGAGAAATTAACAATTACACAAGCTTAATACACTCCTTAATTGAAGAATCGCAAAACCAGCAAGA
AAAGAATGAACAAGAATTATTGGAATTAGATAAATGGGCAAGTTTGTGGAATTGGTTTAACATAACAAAT
TGGCTGTGGTATATAAAATTATTCATAATGATAGTAGGAGGCTTGGTAGGTTTAAGAATAGTTTTTGCTG
TACTTTCTATAGTGAATAGAGTTAGGCAGGGATATTCACCATTATCGTTTCAGACCCACCTCCCAACCCC
GAGGGGACCCGACAGGCCCGAAGGAATAGAAGAAGAAGGTGGAGAGAGAGACAGAGACAGATCCATTCGA
TTAGTGAACGGATCAACTTTTAAAAGAAAAGGGGGGATTGGGGGGTACAGTGCAGGGGAAAGAATAGTAG
ACATAATAGCAACAGACATACAAACTAAAGAATTACAAAAACAAATTACAAAATTCAAAATTTTATCGAT
AAGCTTGGGAGTTCCGCGTTACATAACTTACGGTAAATGGCCCGCCTGGCTGACCGCCCAACGACCCCCG
CCCATTGACGTCAATAATGACGTATGTTCCCATAGTAACGCCAATAGGGACTTTCCATTGACGTCAATGG
GTGGAGTATTTACGGTAAACTGCCCACTTGGCAGTACATCAAGTGTATCATATGCCAAGTACGCCCCCTA
TTGACGTCAATGACGGTAAATGGCCCGCCTGGCATTATGCCCAGTACATGACCTTATGGGACTTTCCTAC
TTGGCAGTACATCTACGTATTAGTCATCGCTATTACCATGGTGATGCGGTTTTGGCAGTACATCAATGGG
CGTGGATAGCGGTTTGACTCACGGGGATTTCCAAGTCTCCACCCCATTGACGTCAATGGGAGTTTGTTTT
GGCACCAAAATCAACGGGACTTTCCAAAATGTCGTAACAACTCCGCCCCATTGACGCAAATGGGCGGTAG
GCGTGTACGGTGGGAGGTCTATATAAGCAGAGCTCGTTTAGTGAACCGTCAGATCGCCTGGAGACGCCAT
CCACGCTGTTTTGACCTCCATAGAAGACACCGACTGAGCTCCTTAAGGTTAACGCCACCATGTACCCTTA
TGACGTACCTGACTATGCTGGCGCCTACCCTTATGACGTACCTGACTATGCTGGATACCCTTATGACGTA
CCTGACTATGCTGGATCTAGAGAATTCGGATCCATGGAGTCGGTTAGACAACTACAAATGGAGAGAGATA
AATATGCGGAGAATCTCAAAGGAGAGAGCGCCATGTGGCGGCAGAGGATGCAGCAGATGTCAGAGCAGGT
GCACACATTGAGAGAGGAGAAGGAATGTAGCATGAGTCGGGTACAGGAGCTGGAGACGAGCTTGGCTGAA
CTGAGGAACCAGATGGCTGAACCCCCGCCCCCAGAGCCCCCAGCAGGGCCCTCCGAGGTGGAGCAGCAGC
TACAAGCGGAGGCTGAGCACCTGCGGAAGGAGCTGGAGGGTCTGGCAGGACAGCTTCAAGCCCAGGTGCA
AGACAATGAGGGCTTGAGTCGCCTGAACCGGGAGCAGGAGGAGAGGCTGCTGGAGCTGGAGCGGGCGGCC
GAGCTCTGGGGGGAGCAGGCGGAGGCGCGCAGGCAAATCCTGGAGACCATGCAGAACGACCGCACTACCA
TCAGCCGCGCACTCTCCCAGAACCGGGAGCTCAAGGAGCAGCTGGCTGAGCTGCAGAGCGGATTTGTAAA
GCTGACTAATGAGAACATGGAGATCACCAGCGCACTGCAGTCGGAGCAGCACGTCAAGAGGGAGCTGGGA
AAGAAGCTGGGCGAGCTGCAGGAGAAGCTGAGCGAGCTGAAGGAAACGGTGGAGCTGAAGAGCCAAGAGG
CTCAAAGTCTGCAGCAGCAGCGAGACCAGTACCTGGGACACCTGCAGCAGTATGTGGCCGCCTATCAGCA
GCTGACCTCTGAGAAGGAGGTGCTGCATAATCAGCTACTGCTGCAGACCCAGCTCGTGGACCAGCTGCAG
CAGCAGGAAGCTCAGGGCAAAGCGGTGGCCGAGATGGCCCGCCAAGAGTTGCAGGAAACCCAGGAGCGCC
TGGAAGCTGCCACCCAGCAGAATCAGCAGCTACGGGCCCAGTTGAGCCTCATGGCTCACCCTGGGGAAGG
AGATGGACTGGACCGGGAGGAGGAGGAGGATGAGGAGGAGGAGGAGGAGGAGGCGGTGGCAGTACCTCAG
CCCATGCCAAGCATCCCGGAGGACCTGGAGAGCCGGGAAGCCATGGTGGCATTTTTCAACTCAGCTGTAG
CCAGTGCCGAGGAGGAGCAGGCAAGGCTACGTGGGCAGCTGAAGGAGCAAAGGGTGCGCTGCCGGCGCCT
GGCTCACCTGCTGGCCTCGGCCCAGAAGGAGCCTGAGGCAGCAGCCCCAGCCCCAGGGACCGGGGGTGAT
TCTGTGTGTGGGGAGACCCACCGGGCCCTGCAGGGGGCCATGGAGAAGCTGCAGAGCCGCTTTATGGAGC
TCATGCAGGAGAAGGCAGACCTGAAGGAGAGGGTAGAGGAACTGGAACATCGCTGCATCCAGCTTTCTGG
AGAGACAGACACCATTGGAGAGTACATTGCACTGTACCAGAGCCAGAGGGCAGTGCTGAAGGAGCGGCAC
CGGGAGAAGGAGGAGTACATCAGCAGGCTGGCCCAAGACAAGGAGGAGATGAAGGTGAAGCTGCTGGAGC
TGCAGGAGCTGGTCTTACGGCTTGTGGGCGACCGCAACGAGTGGCATGGCAGATTCCTGGCAGCTGCCCA
GAACCCTGCTGATGAGCCCACTTCAGGGGCCCCAGCCCCCCAGGAACTTGGGGCTGCCAACCAGCAGGGT
GATCTTTGCGAGGTGAGCCTCGCCGGCAGTGTGGAGCCTGCCCAAGGAGAGGCCAGGGAGGGTTCTCCCC
GTGACAACCCCACTGCACAGCAGATCATGCAGCTGCTTCGTGAGATGCAGAACCCCCGGGAGCGCCCAGG
CTTGGGCAGCAACCCCTGCATTCCTTTTTTTTACCGGGCTGACGAGAATGATGAGGTGAAGATCACTGTC
ATCATGAACCTGGAGCGAGTGTCCAATGAGGAGAAATTGAACCTGTGCCGGAAGTACTACCTGGGGGGGT
TTGCTTTCCTGCCTTTTCTCTGGTTGGTCAACATCTTCTGGTTCTTCCGAGAGGCCTTCCTTGTCCCAGC
CTACACAGAACAGAGCCAAATCAAAGGCTATGTCTGGCGCTCAGCTGTGGGCTTCCTCTTCTGGGTGATA
GTGCTCACCTCCTGGATCACCATCTTCCAGATCTACCGGCCCCGCTGGGGTGCCCTTGGGGACTACCTCT
CCTTCACCATACCCCTGGGCACCCCCCTCGAGCCATGGAAGCTTGATATCTAACTGACTGAACCGGTGGT
ACCGAGGAATTAATTCGCTGTCTGCGAGGGCCAGCTGTTGGGGTGAGTACTCCCTCTCAAAAGCGGGCAT
GACTTCTGCGCTAAGATTGTCAGTTTCCAAAAACGAGGAGGATTTGATATTCACCTGGCCCGCGGTGATG
CCTTTGAGGGTGGCCGCGTCCATCTGGTCAGAAAAGACAATCTTTTTGTTGTCAAGCTTGAGGTGTGGCA
GGCTTGAGATCTGGCCATACACTTGAGTGACAATGACATCCACTTTGCCTTTCTCTCCACAGGTGTCCAC
TCCCAGGTCCAACTGCAGGTCGAGCATGCATCTAGGGCGGCCAATTCCGCCGATCCTGGAAAAACATGGA
GCAATCACAAGTAGCAATACAGCAGCTACCAATGCTGATTGTGCCTGGCTAGAAGCACAAGAGGAGGAGG
AGGTGGGTTTTCCAGTCACACCTCAGACAATCAACCTCTGGATTACAAAATTTGTGAAAGATTGACTGGT
ATTCTTAACTATGTTGCTCCTTTTACGCTATGTGGATACGCTGCTTTAATGCCTTTGTATCATGCTATTG
CTTCCCGTATGGCTTTCATTTTCTCCTCCTTGTATAAATCCTGGTTGCTGTCTCTTTATGAGGAGTTGTG
GCCCGTTGTCAGGCAACGTGGCGTGGTGTGCACTGTGTTTGCTGACGCAACCCCCACTGGTTGGGGCATT
GCCACCACCTGTCAGCTCCTTTCCGGGACTTTCGCTTTCCCCCTCCCTATTGCCACGGCGGAACTCATCG
CCGCCTGCCTTGCCCGCTGCTGGACAGGGGCTCGGCTGTTGGGCACTGACAATTCCGTGGTGTTGTCGGG
GAAGCTGACGTCCTTTCCATGGCTGCTCGCCTGTGTTGCCACCTGGATTCTGCGCGGGACGTCCTTCTGC
TACGTCCCTTCGGCCCTCAATCCAGCGGACCTTCCTTCCCGCGGCCTGCTGCCGGCTCTGCGGCCTCTTC
CGCGTCTTCGCCTTCGCCCTCAGACGAGTCGGATCTCCCTTTGGGCCGCCTCCCCGCCTGGAATTCGAGC
TCGGTACCTTTAAGACCAATGACTTACAAGGCAGCTGTAGATCTTAGCCACTTTTTAAAAGAAAAGGGGG
GACTGGAAGGGCTAATTCACTCCCAACGAAGACAAGATATCCTTGATCTGTGGATCTACCACACACAAGG
CTACTTCCCTGATTGGCAGAACTACACACCAGGGCCAGGGATCAGATATCCACTGACCTTTGGATGGTGC
TACAAGCTAGTACCAGTTGAGCAAGAGAAGGTAGAAGAAGCCAATGAAGGAGAGAACACCCGCTTGTTAC
ACCCTGTGAGCCTGCATGGGATGGATGACCCGGAGAGAGAAGTATTAGAGTGGAGGTTTGACAGCCGCCT
AGCATTTCATCACATGGCCCGAGAGCTGCATCCGGACTGTACTGGGTCTCTCTGGTTAGACCAGATCTGA
GCCTGGGAGCTCTCTGGCTAACTAGGGAACCCACTGCTTAAGCCTCAATAAAGCTTGCCTTGAGTGCTTC
AAGTAGTGTGTGCCCGTCTGTTGTGTGACTCTGGTAACTAGAGATCCCTCAGACCCTTTTAGTCAGTGTG
GAAAATCTCTAGCAGGGCCGCTTTAAACCCGCTGATCAGCCTCGACTGTGCCTTCTAGTTGCCAGCCATC
TGTTGTTTGCCCCTCCCCCGTGCCTTCCTTGACCCTGGAAGGTGCCACTCCCACTGTCCTTTCCTAATAA
AATGAGGAAATTGCATCGCATTGTCTGAGTAGGTGTCATTCTATTCTGGGGGGTGGGGTGGGGCAGGACA
GCAAGGGGGAGGATTGGGAAGACAATAGCAGGCATGCTGGGGATGCGGTGGGCTCTATGGCTTCTGAGGC
GGAAAGAACCAGCTGGGGCTCTAGGGGGTATCCCC
[124 nt withheld, positions 10746-10869]
C
[91 nt withheld, positions 10871-10961]
A
[49 nt withheld, positions 10963-11011]
CCTTTGACGTTGGAGTCCACGTTCTTT
[37 nt withheld, positions 11039-11075]
ACCCTATCTCGGTCTATTCT
Features (pLannotate 1.2.2; 34 found; start..end, strand, type, name):
     93..422     +  promoter       SV40 promoter: SV40 enhancer and early promoter
    470..517     +  promoter       EM7 promoter: synthetic bacterial promoter&nbsp
    536..910     +  CDS            BleoR: antibiotic-binding protein; Sh ble from Streptoalloteichus hindustanus; confers resistance to bleomycin, phleomycin, and Zeocin™
    920..1045    +  CDS            ble (fragment): BLE_KLEPN - Experimental evidence at protein level: Swiss-Prot protein existence level 1. Binding protein with a strong affinity to the bleomycin family of antibiotics. Binds to CL990; an antimitotic-antibiotic compound. From Klebsiella pneumoniae.
   1040..1161    +  polyA_signal   SV40 poly(A) signal: SV40 polyadenylation signal
   1232..1254    -  protein_bind   lac operator (fragment): The lac repressor binds to the lac operator to inhibit transcription in E. coli. This inhibition can be relieved by adding lactose or isopropyl-β-D-thiogalactopyranoside (IPTG). lac repressor encoded by lacI
   1258..1288    -  promoter       lac promoter: promoter for the E. coli lac operon
   1303..1324    -  protein_bind   CAP binding site: CAP binding activates transcription in the presence of cAMP. E. coli catabolite activator protein
   1337..1429    -  CDS            lacI (fragment): lac repressor; lacI; The lac repressor binds to the lac operator to inhibit transcription in E. coli. This inhibition can be relieved by adding lactose or isopropyl-β-D-thiogalactopyranoside (IPTG).
   1612..2200    -  rep_origin     ori: high-copy-number ColE1/pMB1/pBR322/pUC origin of replication
   2371..3231    -  CDS            AmpR: β-lactamase; bla; confers resistance to ampicillin, carbenicillin, and related antibiotics
   3232..3336    -  promoter       AmpR promoter: bla
   3395..3447    -  misc_feature   bom (fragment): basis of mobility region from pBR322
   3602..3981    +  enhancer       CMV enhancer: human cytomegalovirus immediate early enhancer
   3982..4181    +  promoter       CMV promoter: human cytomegalovirus (CMV) immediate early promoter
   4199..4379    +  LTR            5' LTR (truncated): truncated 5' long terminal repeat (LTR) from HIV-1
   4426..4551    +  misc_feature   HIV-1 Ψ: packaging signal of human immunodeficiency virus type 1
   4535..4898    +  CDS            HIV-1 gag (fragment): gag protein from human immunodeficiency virus 1; gag
   5044..5277    +  misc_feature   RRE: The Rev response element (RRE) of HIV-1 allows for Rev-dependent mRNA export from the nucleus to the cytoplasm.
   5654..5754    +  CDS            Rev (fragment): human immunodeficiency virus 1 (HIV-1) Rev protein; rev; enhances nuclear export of unspliced and incompletely spliced viral mRNAs
   5758..5874    +  misc_feature   cPPT/CTS: central polypurine tract and central termination sequence of HIV-1
   5897..6200    +  enhancer       CMV enhancer: human cytomegalovirus immediate early enhancer
   6201..6404    +  promoter       CMV promoter: human cytomegalovirus (CMV) immediate early promoter
   6614..8473    +  CDS            GOLGA2 (fragment): GOGA2_HUMAN - Experimental evidence at protein level: Swiss-Prot protein existence level 1. Peripheral membrane component of the cis-Golgi stack that acts as a membrane skeleton that maintains the structure of the Golgi apparatus, and as a vesicle thether that facilitates vesicle fusion to the Golgi membrane (Probable) (PubMed:16489344). Required for normal protein transport from the endoplasmic reticulum to the Golgi apparatus and the cell membrane (By similarity). Together with p115/USO1 and STX5, involved in vesicle tethering and fusion at the cis-Golgi membrane to maintain the stacked and
   8474..8776    +  CDS            PSENEN: PEN2_HUMAN - Also known as PEN2. Experimental evidence at protein level: Swiss-Prot protein existence level 1. Essential subunit of the gamma-secretase complex, an endoprotease complex that catalyzes the intramembrane cleavage of integral membrane proteins such as Notch receptors and APP (amyloid- beta precursor protein) (PubMed:12522139, PubMed:12763021, PubMed:12740439, PubMed:12679784, PubMed:24941111, PubMed:30598546, PubMed:30630874). The gamma-secretase complex plays a role in Notch and Wnt signaling cascades and regulation of downstream processes via its role in processing key regulator
   8863..9092    +  intron         chimeric intron: chimera between introns from adenovirus and immunoglobulin heavy chain genes
   9156..9266    +  CDS            nef (fragment): NEF_HV1Z2 - Experimental evidence at protein level: Swiss-Prot protein existence level 1. Extracellular Nef protein targets CD4(+) T-lymphocytes for apoptosis by interacting with CXCR4 surface receptors. From Human immunodeficiency virus type 1 group M subtype D (isolate Z2/CDC-Z34) (HIV-1).
   9269..9857    +  misc_feature   WPRE: woodchuck hepatitis virus posttranscriptional regulatory element
   9874..9942    +  CDS            nef (fragment): NEF_HV1Z2 - Experimental evidence at protein level: Swiss-Prot protein existence level 1. Extracellular Nef protein targets CD4(+) T-lymphocytes for apoptosis by interacting with CXCR4 surface receptors. From Human immunodeficiency virus type 1 group M subtype D (isolate Z2/CDC-Z34) (HIV-1).
   9944..10256   +  LTR            5' LTR (fragment): 5' long terminal repeat (LTR) from HIV-1
  10264..10444   +  LTR            5' LTR (truncated): truncated 5' long terminal repeat (LTR) from HIV-1
  10476..10700   +  polyA_signal   bGH poly(A) signal: bovine growth hormone polyadenylation signal
  10704..10725   +  promoter       SV40 promoter (fragment): SV40 enhancer and early promoter
  10746..79      +  rep_origin     f1 ori (across the origin) (sequence partly withheld): f1 bacteriophage origin of replication; arrow indicates direction of (+) strand synthesis
