[The description below was written by a language model from this plasmid's Addgene catalogue record and pLannotate feature annotations shown in this document.]
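Description:
pBoBi-hGOLGA2-C-PEN2 is an HIV-1-based lentiviral transfer plasmid built on the pBoBi backbone for expressing a Golgi-targeted form of human PEN2 in mammalian cells. It is maintained in E. coli through a high-copy ColE1/pUC-type origin with ampicillin selection (AmpR), and it also carries an f1 origin. Outside the viral region sits an SV40 promoter/EM7 promoter–BleoR cassette with an SV40 polyadenylation signal, which could confer Zeocin/bleomycin resistance in mammalian or bacterial cells, but because it lies outside the LTRs it would not be transferred with the packaged genome.

Viral genomic RNA is driven by a CMV enhancer/promoter fused to a truncated 5' LTR, followed by the Ψ packaging signal with a gag fragment, the Rev response element for Rev-dependent nuclear export, and the cPPT/CTS. An internal CMV enhancer/promoter drives the payload: a fragment of human GOLGA2 (GM130, a peripheral cis-Golgi membrane protein) joined directly upstream of the full PSENEN (PEN2) coding sequence, so that the GOLGA2 portion is intended to direct PEN2, a gamma-secretase subunit, to the Golgi. The catalogue lists an N-terminal HA tag, although the feature table does not annotate it. Downstream are a chimeric intron, a WPRE to enhance transcript expression, the 3' LTR region and a bGH polyadenylation signal. The annotation does not make clear whether the 3' LTR is self-inactivating.

The stated purpose is lentiviral expression of a Golgi-resident PEN2. The associated work concerns PEN2 in metformin action on the lysosomal AMPK pathway, suggesting its use to test how PEN2 localisation affects function.
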