Addgene plasmid #183649: pBoBi-hGOLGA2-C-PEN2
Purpose: Lentiviral expression of a golgi-residential PEN2.
Depositing lab: Sheng-cai Lin. Depositing organization: Xiamen University. Publication: Low-dose metformin targets the lysosomal AMPK pathway through PEN2. Ma T, Tian X, Zhang B, Li M, Wang Y, Yang C, Wu J, Wei X, Qu Q, Yu Y, Long S, Feng JW, Li C, Zhang C, Xie C, Wu Y, Xu Z, Chen J, Yu Y, Huang X, He Y, Yao L, Zhang L, Zhu M, Wang W, Wang ZC, Zhang M, Bao Y, Jia W, Lin SY, Ye Z, Piao HL, Deng X, Zhang CS, Lin SC. Nature. 2022 Mar;603(7899):159-165. doi: 10.1038/s41586-022-04431-8. Epub 2022 Feb 23. PubMed 35197629.
Backbone
  Vector backbone: pBoBi
  Backbone size w/o insert (bp): 8300
  Vector type: Lentiviral
Growth in bacteria
  Bacterial resistance: Ampicillin, 100 μg/mL
  Growth temperature: 37°C
  Growth strain: NEB Stable
  Copy number: High Copy
Gene/Insert
  Gene/Insert name: PEN2 and GOLGA2
  Species: H. sapiens (human)
  Insert size (bp): 2163
  Mutation: WT
  Entrez Gene: PSENEN (a.k.a. ACNINV2, MDS033, MSTP064, PEN-2, PEN2); GOLGA2 (a.k.a. DEDHMB, GM130)
  Promoter: CMV
  Tag / fusion protein: HA (N terminal on insert)
  Cloning method: Ligation Independent Cloning
Terms and licenses: Academic/Nonprofit Terms; Industry Terms: Not Available to Industry
How to cite: pBoBi-hGOLGA2-C-PEN2 was a gift from Sheng-cai Lin (Addgene plasmid # 183649 ; http://n2t.net/addgene:183649 ; RRID:Addgene_183649)
